>Addgene plasmid #231403 | pAAV-GFAP-spCas9 | addgene full sequence | sequence record 457979 | Addgene NGS Result
GGCGTCGGGCGACCTTTGGTCGCCCGGCCTCAGTGAGCGAGCGAGCGCGCAGAGAGGGAGTGGCCAACTC
CATCACTAGGGGTTCCTGCGGCCTCTAGAAAGCTTTCTGCAAGCAGACCTGGCAGCATTGGGCTGGCCGC
CCCCCAGGGCCTCCTCTTCATGCCCAGTGAATGACTCACCTTGGCACAGACACAATGTTCGGGGTGGGCA
CAGTGCCTGCTTCCCGCCGCACCCCAGCCCCCCTCAAATGCCTTCCGAGAAGCCCATTGAGCAGGGGGCT
TGCATTGCACCCCAGCCTGACAGCCTGGCATCTTGGGATAAAAGCAGCACAGCCCCCTAGGGGCTGCCCT
TGCTGTGTGGCGCCACCGGCGGTGGAGAACAAGGCTCTATTCAGCCTGTGCCCAGGAAAGGGGATCAGGG
GATGCCCAGGCATGGACAGTGGGTGGCAGGGGGGGAGAGGAGGGCTGTCTGCTTCCCAGAAGTCCAAGGA
CACAAATGGGTGAGGGGAGAGCTCTCCCCATAGCTGGGCTGCGGCCCAACCCCACCCCCTCAGGCTATGC
CAGGGGGTGTTGCCAGGGGCACCCGGGCATCGCCAGTCTAGCCCACTCCTTCATAAAGCCCTCGCATCCC
AGGAGCGAGCAGAGCCAGAGCACCGGTGCCACCATGTACCCATACGATGTTCCAGATTACGCTTCGCCGA
AGAAAAAGCGCAAGGTCGAAGCGTCCGACAAGAAGTACAGCATCGGCCTGGACATCGGCACCAACTCTGT
GGGCTGGGCCGTGATCACCGACGAGTACAAGGTGCCCAGCAAGAAATTCAAGGTGCTGGGCAACACCGAC
CGGCACAGCATCAAGAAGAACCTGATCGGAGCCCTGCTGTTCGACAGCGGCGAAACAGCCGAGGCCACCC
GGCTGAAGAGAACCGCCAGAAGAAGATACACCAGACGGAAGAACCGGATCTGCTATCTGCAAGAGATCTT
CAGCAACGAGATGGCCAAGGTGGACGACAGCTTCTTCCACAGACTGGAAGAGTCCTTCCTGGTGGAAGAG
GATAAGAAGCACGAGCGGCACCCCATCTTCGGCAACATCGTGGACGAGGTGGCCTACCACGAGAAGTACC
CCACCATCTACCACCTGAGAAAGAAACTGGTGGACAGCACCGACAAGGCCGACCTGCGGCTGATCTATCT
GGCCCTGGCCCACATGATCAAGTTCCGGGGCCACTTCCTGATCGAGGGCGACCTGAACCCCGACAACAGC
GACGTGGACAAGCTGTTCATCCAGCTGGTGCAGACCTACAACCAGCTGTTCGAGGAAAACCCCATCAACG
CCAGCGGCGTGGACGCCAAGGCCATCCTGTCTGCCAGACTGAGCAAGAGCAGACGGCTGGAAAATCTGAT
CGCCCAGCTGCCCGGCGAGAAGAAGAATGGCCTGTTCGGAAACCTGATTGCCCTGAGCCTGGGCCTGACC
CCCAACTTCAAGAGCAACTTCGACCTGGCCGAGGATGCCAAACTGCAGCTGAGCAAGGACACCTACGACG
ACGACCTGGACAACCTGCTGGCCCAGATCGGCGACCAGTACGCCGACCTGTTTCTGGCCGCCAAGAACCT
GTCCGACGCCATCCTGCTGAGCGACATCCTGAGAGTGAACACCGAGATCACCAAGGCCCCCCTGAGCGCC
TCTATGATCAAGAGATACGACGAGCACCACCAGGACCTGACCCTGCTGAAAGCTCTCGTGCGGCAGCAGC
TGCCTGAGAAGTACAAAGAGATTTTCTTCGACCAGAGCAAGAACGGCTACGCCGGCTACATTGACGGCGG
AGCCAGCCAGGAAGAGTTCTACAAGTTCATCAAGCCCATCCTGGAAAAGATGGACGGCACCGAGGAACTG
CTCGTGAAGCTGAACAGAGAGGACCTGCTGCGGAAGCAGCGGACCTTCGACAACGGCAGCATCCCCCACC
AGATCCACCTGGGAGAGCTGCACGCCATTCTGCGGCGGCAGGAAGATTTTTACCCATTCCTGAAGGACAA
CCGGGAAAAGATCGAGAAGATCCTGACCTTCCGCATCCCCTACTACGTGGGCCCTCTGGCCAGGGGAAAC
AGCAGATTCGCCTGGATGACCAGAAAGAGCGAGGAAACCATCACCCCCTGGAACTTCGAGGAAGTGGTGG
ACAAGGGCGCTTCCGCCCAGAGCTTCATCGAGCGGATGACCAACTTCGATAAGAACCTGCCCAACGAGAA
GGTGCTGCCCAAGCACAGCCTGCTGTACGAGTACTTCACCGTGTATAACGAGCTGACCAAAGTGAAATAC
GTGACCGAGGGAATGAGAAAGCCCGCCTTCCTGAGCGGCGAGCAGAAAAAGGCCATCGTGGACCTGCTGT
TCAAGACCAACCGGAAAGTGACCGTGAAGCAGCTGAAAGAGGACTACTTCAAGAAAATCGAGTGCTTCGA
CTCCGTGGAAATCTCCGGCGTGGAAGATCGGTTCAACGCCTCCCTGGGCACATACCACGATCTGCTGAAA
ATTATCAAGGACAAGGACTTCCTGGACAATGAGGAAAACGAGGACATTCTGGAAGATATCGTGCTGACCC
TGACACTGTTTGAGGACAGAGAGATGATCGAGGAACGGCTGAAAACCTATGCCCACCTGTTCGACGACAA
AGTGATGAAGCAGCTGAAGCGGCGGAGATACACCGGCTGGGGCAGGCTGAGCCGGAAGCTGATCAACGGC
ATCCGGGACAAGCAGTCCGGCAAGACAATCCTGGATTTCCTGAAGTCCGACGGCTTCGCCAACAGAAACT
TCATGCAGCTGATCCACGACGACAGCCTGACCTTTAAAGAGGACATCCAGAAAGCCCAGGTGTCCGGCCA
GGGCGATAGCCTGCACGAGCACATTGCCAATCTGGCCGGCAGCCCCGCCATTAAGAAGGGCATCCTGCAG
ACAGTGAAGGTGGTGGACGAGCTCGTGAAAGTGATGGGCCGGCACAAGCCCGAGAACATCGTGATCGAAA
TGGCCAGAGAGAACCAGACCACCCAGAAGGGACAGAAGAACAGCCGCGAGAGAATGAAGCGGATCGAAGA
GGGCATCAAAGAGCTGGGCAGCCAGATCCTGAAAGAACACCCCGTGGAAAACACCCAGCTGCAGAACGAG
AAGCTGTACCTGTACTACCTGCAGAATGGGCGGGATATGTACGTGGACCAGGAACTGGACATCAACCGGC
TGTCCGACTACGATGTGGACCATATCGTGCCTCAGAGCTTTCTGAAGGACGACTCCATCGACAACAAGGT
GCTGACCAGAAGCGACAAGAACCGGGGCAAGAGCGACAACGTGCCCTCCGAAGAGGTCGTGAAGAAGATG
AAGAACTACTGGCGGCAGCTGCTGAACGCCAAGCTGATTACCCAGAGAAAGTTCGACAATCTGACCAAGG
CCGAGAGAGGCGGCCTGAGCGAACTGGATAAGGCCGGCTTCATCAAGAGACAGCTGGTGGAAACCCGGCA
GATCACAAAGCACGTGGCACAGATCCTGGACTCCCGGATGAACACTAAGTACGACGAGAATGACAAGCTG
ATCCGGGAAGTGAAAGTGATCACCCTGAAGTCCAAGCTGGTGTCCGATTTCCGGAAGGATTTCCAGTTTT
ACAAAGTGCGCGAGATCAACAACTACCACCACGCCCACGACGCCTACCTGAACGCCGTCGTGGGAACCGC
CCTGATCAAAAAGTACCCTAAGCTGGAAAGCGAGTTCGTGTACGGCGACTACAAGGTGTACGACGTGCGG
AAGATGATCGCCAAGAGCGAGCAGGAAATCGGCAAGGCTACCGCCAAGTACTTCTTCTACAGCAACATCA
TGAACTTTTTCAAGACCGAGATTACCCTGGCCAACGGCGAGATCCGGAAGCGGCCTCTGATCGAGACAAA
CGGCGAAACCGGGGAGATCGTGTGGGATAAGGGCCGGGATTTTGCCACCGTGCGGAAAGTGCTGAGCATG
CCCCAAGTGAATATCGTGAAAAAGACCGAGGTGCAGACAGGCGGCTTCAGCAAAGAGTCTATCCTGCCCA
AGAGGAACAGCGATAAGCTGATCGCCAGAAAGAAGGACTGGGACCCTAAGAAGTACGGCGGCTTCGACAG
CCCCACCGTGGCCTATTCTGTGCTGGTGGTGGCCAAAGTGGAAAAGGGCAAGTCCAAGAAACTGAAGAGT
GTGAAAGAGCTGCTGGGGATCACCATCATGGAAAGAAGCAGCTTCGAGAAGAATCCCATCGACTTTCTGG
AAGCCAAGGGCTACAAAGAAGTGAAAAAGGACCTGATCATCAAGCTGCCTAAGTACTCCCTGTTCGAGCT
GGAAAACGGCCGGAAGAGAATGCTGGCCTCTGCCGGCGAACTGCAGAAGGGAAACGAACTGGCCCTGCCC
TCCAAATATGTGAACTTCCTGTACCTGGCCAGCCACTATGAGAAGCTGAAGGGCTCCCCCGAGGATAATG
AGCAGAAACAGCTGTTTGTGGAACAGCACAAGCACTACCTGGACGAGATCATCGAGCAGATCAGCGAGTT
CTCCAAGAGAGTGATCCTGGCCGACGCTAATCTGGACAAAGTGCTGTCCGCCTACAACAAGCACCGGGAT
AAGCCCATCAGAGAGCAGGCCGAGAATATCATCCACCTGTTTACCCTGACCAATCTGGGAGCCCCTGCCG
CCTTCAAGTACTTTGACACCACCATCGACCGGAAGAGGTACACCAGCACCAAAGAGGTGCTGGACGCCAC
CCTGATCCACCAGAGCATCACCGGCCTGTACGAGACACGGATCGACCTGTCTCAGCTGGGAGGCGACAGC
CCCAAGAAGAAGAGAAAGGTGGAGGCCAGCTAAGAATTCAATAAAAGATCTTTATTTTCATTAGATCTGT
GTGTTGGTTTTTTGTGTGCGGCCGCAGGAACCCCTAGTGATGGAGTTGGCCACTCCCTCTCTGCGCGCTC
GCTCGCTCACTGAGGCCGGGCGACCAAAGGTCGCCCGACGCCCGGGCTTTGCCCGGGCGGCCTCAGTGAG
CGAGCGAGCGCGCAGCTGCCTGCAGGGGCGCCTGATGCGGTATTTTCTCCTTACGCATCTGTGCGGTATT
TCACACCGCATA
[95 nt withheld, positions 5123-5217]
T
[46 nt withheld, positions 5219-5264]
C
[141 nt withheld, positions 5266-5406]
CCTTTGACGTTGGAGTCCACGTTCTTT
[37 nt withheld, positions 5434-5470]
ACTCTATCTCGGGCTATTCTTTTGATTTATAAGGGATTTTGCCGATTTCGGTCTATTGGTTAAAAAATGA
GCTGATTTAACAAAAATTTAACGCGAATTTTAACAAAATATTAACGTTTACAATTTTATGGTGCACTCTC
AGTACAATCTGCTCTGATGCCGCATAGTTAAGCCAGCCCCGACACCCGCCAACACCCGCTGACGCGCCCT
GACGGGCTTGTCTGCTCCCGGCATCCGCTTACAGACAAGCTGTGACCGTCTCCGGGAGCTGCATGTGTCA
GAGGTTTTCACCGTCATCACCGAAACGCGCGAGACGAAAGGGCCTCGTGATACGCCTATTTTTATAGGTT
AATGTCATGATAATAATGGTTTCTTAGACGTCAGGTGGCACTTTTCGGGGAAATGTGCGCGGAACCCCTA
TTTGTTTATTTTTCTAAATACATTCAAATATGTATCCGCTCATGAGACAATAACCCTGATAAATGCTTCA
ATAATATTGAAAAAGGAAGAGTATGAGTATTCAACATTTCCGTGTCGCCCTTATTCCCTTTTTTGCGGCA
TTTTGCCTTCCTGTTTTTGCTCACCCAGAAACGCTGGTGAAAGTAAAAGATGCTGAAGATCAGTTGGGTG
CACGAGTGGGTTACATCGAACTGGATCTCAACAGCGGTAAGATCCTTGAGAGTTTTCGCCCCGAAGAACG
TTTTCCAATGATGAGCACTTTTAAAGTTCTGCTATGTGGCGCGGTATTATCCCGTATTGACGCCGGGCAA
GAGCAACTCGGTCGCCGCATACACTATTCTCAGAATGACTTGGTTGAGTACTCACCAGTCACAGAAAAGC
ATCTTACGGATGGCATGACAGTAAGAGAATTATGCAGTGCTGCCATAACCATGAGTGATAACACTGCGGC
CAACTTACTTCTGACAACGATCGGAGGACCGAAGGAGCTAACCGCTTTTTTGCACAACATGGGGGATCAT
GTAACTCGCCTTGATCGTTGGGAACCGGAGCTGAATGAAGCCATACCAAACGACGAGCGTGACACCACGA
TGCCTGTAGCAATGGCAACAACGTTGCGCAAACTATTAACTGGCGAACTACTTACTCTAGCTTCCCGGCA
ACAATTAATAGACTGGATGGAGGCGGATAAAGTTGCAGGACCACTTCTGCGCTCGGCCCTTCCGGCTGGC
TGGTTTATTGCTGATAAATCTGGAGCCGGTGAGCGTGGAAGCCGCGGTATCATTGCAGCACTGGGGCCAG
ATGGTAAGCCCTCCCGTATCGTAGTTATCTACACGACGGGGAGTCAGGCAACTATGGATGAACGAAATAG
ACAGATCGCTGAGATAGGTGCCTCACTGATTAAGCATTGGTAACTGTCAGACCAAGTTTACTCATATATA
CTTTAGATTGATTTAAAACTTCATTTTTAATTTAAAAGGATCTAGGTGAAGATCCTTTTTGATAATCTCA
TGACCAAAATCCCTTAACGTGAGTTTTCGTTCCACTGAGCGTCAGACCCCGTAGAAAAGATCAAAGGATC
TTCTTGAGATCCTTTTTTTCTGCGCGTAATCTGCTGCTTGCAAACAAAAAAACCACCGCTACCAGCGGTG
GTTTGTTTGCCGGATCAAGAGCTACCAACTCTTTTTCCGAAGGTAACTGGCTTCAGCAGAGCGCAGATAC
CAAATACTGTTCTTCTAGTGTAGCCGTAGTTAGGCCACCACTTCAAGAACTCTGTAGCACCGCCTACATA
CCTCGCTCTGCTAATCCTGTTACCAGTGGCTGCTGCCAGTGGCGATAAGTCGTGTCTTACCGGGTTGGAC
TCAAGACGATAGTTACCGGATAAGGCGCAGCGGTCGGGCTGAACGGGGGGTTCGTGCACACAGCCCAGCT
TGGAGCGAACGACCTACACCGAACTGAGATACCTACAGCGTGAGCTATGAGAAAGCGCCACGCTTCCCGA
AGGGAGAAAGGCGGACAGGTATCCGGTAAGCGGCAGGGTCGGAACAGGAGAGCGCACGAGGGAGCTTCCA
GGGGGAAACGCCTGGTATCTTTATAGTCCTGTCGGGTTTCGCCACCTCTGACTTGAGCGTCGATTTTTGT
GATGCTCGTCAGGGGGGCGGAGCCTATGGAAAAACGCCAGCAACGCGGCCTTTTTACGGTTCCTGGCCTT
TTGCTGGCCTTTTGCTCACATGTCCTGCAGGCAGCTGCGCGCTCGCTCGCTCACTGAGGCCGCCCG
Features (pLannotate 1.2.2; 14 found; start..end, strand, type, name):
      1..87      -  repeat_region  AAV2 ITR (fragment): inverted terminal repeat of adeno-associated virus serotype 2 inverted
    667..694     +  CDS            3xHA (fragment): three tandem HA epitope tags
    727..2328    +  CDS            Cas9(N): N-terminal portion of Streptococcus pyogenes Cas9 (Zetsche et al., 2015)
   2329..4827    +  CDS            Cas9(C): C-terminal portion of Streptococcus pyogenes Cas9 (Zetsche et al., 2015)
   4870..4918    +  polyA_signal   poly(A) signal: synthetic polyadenylation signal
   4926..5066    +  repeat_region  AAV2 ITR: inverted terminal repeat of adeno-associated virus serotype 2 inverted
   5071..5122    -  misc_feature   bom (fragment): basis of mobility region from pBR322
   5141..5596    +  rep_origin     f1 ori (sequence partly withheld): f1 bacteriophage origin of replication; arrow indicates direction of (+) strand synthesis
   5597..5646    -  misc_feature   bom (fragment): basis of mobility region from pBR322
   5748..5783    -  CDS            rop (fragment): Rop protein, which maintains plasmids at low copy number; rop
   5878..5982    +  promoter       AmpR promoter: bla
   5983..6843    +  CDS            AmpR: β-lactamase; bla; confers resistance to ampicillin, carbenicillin, and related antibiotics
   7014..7602    +  rep_origin     ori: high-copy-number ColE1/pMB1/pBR322/pUC origin of replication
   7664..7706    -  repeat_region  AAV2 ITR (fragment): inverted terminal repeat of adeno-associated virus serotype 2 inverted
