[The description below was written by a language model from this plasmid's Addgene catalogue record and pLannotate feature annotations shown in this document.]
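Description:
pAAV-GFAP-spCas9 is an AAV transfer plasmid for mammalian expression of Streptococcus pyogenes Cas9 under a GFAP promoter, intended for CRISPR genome editing. The plasmid backbone carries a high-copy ColE1/pUC-type origin for replication in E. coli, an ampicillin resistance gene (β-lactamase) with its own promoter, and an f1 phage origin, along with remnants of the pBR322 bom and rop regions. The sequenced record is 7,706 nt. Because it is circular, the ITR fragments annotated at its two ends together represent one AAV2 inverted terminal repeat, and a second, complete ITR lies downstream of the expression cassette. These repeats define the segment that is replicated and packaged into AAV particles when helper functions are supplied.

Between the ITRs, the annotation shows an unannotated stretch of roughly 580 nt after the left ITR, which is where the GFAP promoter (recorded as mouse Gfap, cloned between XbaI and AgeI sites) would sit, although the feature table does not call it out. This is followed by a short HA epitope tag fragment at the N-terminus of the coding region, then the full spCas9 open reading frame (annotated as contiguous N- and C-terminal portions), and a compact synthetic polyadenylation signal. The small promoter and minimal poly(A) suit the limited packaging capacity of AAV given the size of Cas9. No guide RNA cassette is annotated, so a guide would presumably be supplied from a separate vector.

According to the depositor comments, the construct was derived from an earlier AAV-Cas9 plasmid by replacing its RSV promoter with the GFAP promoter. The "mutation" field instead mentions an hSYN promoter, which conflicts with the name, purpose and comments and appears to be an entry error. GFAP promoters are generally used to direct expression to astrocytes.
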