Addgene plasmid #231403: pAAV-GFAP-spCas9
Purpose: Expresses spCas9 from GFAP promoter
Depositing lab: Arjen Boender & Larry Young. Depositing organization: Emory University.
Backbone
  Vector backbone: pAAV
  Vector type: Mammalian Expression, AAV, CRISPR
Growth in bacteria
  Bacterial resistance: Ampicillin, 100 μg/mL
  Growth temperature: 37°C
  Growth strain: NEB Stable
  Copy number: Unknown
Gene/Insert
  Gene/Insert name: GFAP promoter
  Species: M. musculus (mouse)
  Entrez Gene: Gfap
  Promoter: GFAP
  Mutation: Changed RSV promoter to hSYN promoter
  Cloning method: Restriction Enzyme; 5′ cloning site Xba1 (unknown if destroyed); 3′ cloning site Age1 (not destroyed)
  Sequencing primers: 5′ ggcctctagatctgcaagca
Terms and licenses: Academic/Nonprofit Terms; Industry Terms: Not Available to Industry
Depositor comments: Replaced RSV promoter from Plasmid #87916 Lei lab with GFAP promoter
How to cite: pAAV-GFAP-spCas9 was a gift from Arjen Boender & Larry Young (Addgene plasmid # 231403 ; http://n2t.net/addgene:231403 ; RRID:Addgene_231403)
